Addgene plasmid #60338: UASGAL-Pgal
Purpose: Contains a promoter of activating sequence derived from native galactose promoter coupled with full length native galactose promoter
Depositing lab: Hal Alper. Depositing organization: University of Texas at Austin. Publication: Controlling promoter strength and regulation in Saccharomyces cerevisiae using synthetic hybrid promoters. Blazeck J, Garg R, Reed B, Alper HS. Biotechnol Bioeng. 2012 Nov;109(11):2884-95. doi: 10.1002/bit.24552. Epub 2012 May 17. PubMed 22565375.
Backbone
  Vector backbone: p416
  Backbone size w/o insert (bp): 6000
  Vector type: Yeast Expression, Synthetic Biology ; Yeast synthetic hybrid promoter construct
  Selectable markers: URA3
Growth in bacteria
  Bacterial resistance: Ampicillin, 100 μg/mL
  Growth temperature: 37°C
  Growth strain: DH10B
  Copy number: High Copy
Gene/Insert
  Gene/Insert name: promoter
  Species: S. cerevisiae (budding yeast)
  Cloning method: Restriction Enzyme; 5′ cloning site hindIII (not destroyed); 3′ cloning site xbaI (not destroyed)
  Sequencing primers: 5′ agt; 3′ agt
Terms and licenses: Academic/Nonprofit Terms; Industry Terms: Not Available to Industry
How to cite: UASGAL-Pgal was a gift from Hal Alper (Addgene plasmid # 60338 ; http://n2t.net/addgene:60338 ; RRID:Addgene_60338)
