[The description below was written by a language model from this plasmid's Addgene catalogue record and pLannotate feature annotations shown in this document.]
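Description:
UASGAL-Pgal is a yeast–E. coli shuttle plasmid built on the p416 backbone, a centromeric vector used for expression in Saccharomyces cerevisiae. In bacteria it replicates from a high-copy ColE1/pUC-type origin and is selected with ampicillin through the bla (AmpR) gene. In yeast it is maintained by a CEN6/ARS element, which typically keeps the plasmid at low, stable copy number, and is selected by the URA3 auxotrophic marker under its own promoter; URA3 can also be counterselected with 5-FOA. An f1 origin and pBluescript-derived remnants (lac promoter/operator, a lacZα fragment, flanking T3 and T7 promoters) are also annotated. Several short annotated fragments (RSF ori, lacI, bom, rop) are probably backbone remnants or partial matches rather than functional parts.

The payload is a synthetic hybrid promoter of S. cerevisiae origin, cloned between HindIII and XbaI sites. According to the record, it joins an upstream activating sequence derived from the native galactose promoter to the full-length native galactose promoter. The feature table is consistent with this, showing a partial GAL1 promoter fragment immediately upstream of a complete GAL1 promoter, both Gal4-regulated and galactose-inducible. Although the catalogue lists only the promoter as insert, the annotated sequence shows that it is followed by a yeast-enhanced GFP coding sequence and a CYC1 terminator. The arrangement therefore appears to work as a fluorescent reporter cassette for reading out promoter activity. The construct belongs to a synthetic biology effort to tune promoter strength and regulation in yeast with hybrid promoters, here presumably testing whether added GAL activating sequence alters output from an already complete GAL promoter.
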