Features (pLannotate 1.2.2; 23 found; start..end, strand, type, name):
     30..163     +  rep_origin     RSF ori (fragment): Plasmids containing the RSF 1030 origin of replication can be propagated in E. coli cells that contain additional plasmids with compatible origins.
    165..257     +  CDS            lacI (fragment): lac repressor; lacI; The lac repressor binds to the lac operator to inhibit transcription in E. coli. This inhibition can be relieved by adding lactose or isopropyl-β-D-thiogalactopyranoside (IPTG).
    270..291     +  protein_bind   CAP binding site: CAP binding activates transcription in the presence of cAMP. E. coli catabolite activator protein
    306..336     +  promoter       lac promoter: promoter for the E. coli lac operon
    344..360     +  protein_bind   lac operator: The lac repressor binds to the lac operator to inhibit transcription in E. coli. This inhibition can be relieved by adding lactose or isopropyl-β-D-thiogalactopyranoside (IPTG). lac repressor encoded by lacI
    405..423     +  promoter       T3 promoter: promoter for bacteriophage T3 RNA polymerase
    484..788     +  promoter       GAL1 promoter (fragment): S. cerevisiae GAL1; inducible promoter, regulated by Gal4
    802..1243    +  promoter       GAL1 promoter: S. cerevisiae GAL1; inducible promoter, regulated by Gal4
   1267..1983    +  CDS            yeGFP: yeast-enhanced green fluorescent protein codons optimized for translation in S. cerevisiae and C. albicans
   1984..2004    +  misc_feature   MCS (fragment): pBluescript multiple cloning site
   2005..2237    +  terminator     CYC1 terminator (fragment): S. cerevisiae CYC1; transcription terminator for CYC1
   2252..2270    -  promoter       T7 promoter: promoter for bacteriophage T7 RNA polymerase
   2278..2433    +  CDS            lacZα (fragment): LacZα fragment of β-galactosidase; lacZ fragment
   2441..2896    +  rep_origin     f1 ori (sequence partly withheld): f1 bacteriophage origin of replication; arrow indicates direction of (+) strand synthesis
   2897..2948    -  misc_feature   bom (fragment): basis of mobility region from pBR322
   3027..3830    -  CDS            URA3: orotidine-5'-phosphate decarboxylase, required for uracil biosynthesis; S. cerevisiae URA3; yeast auxotrophic marker, counterselectable with 5-fluoroorotic acid (5-FOA)
   3831..4046    -  promoter       URA3 promoter: S. cerevisiae URA3
   4061..4110    -  misc_feature   bom (fragment): basis of mobility region from pBR322
   4212..4246    -  CDS            rop (fragment): Rop protein, which maintains plasmids at low copy number; rop
   4317..4820    -  misc_feature   CEN/ARS: S. cerevisiae CEN6 centromere fused to an autonomously replicating sequence
   4857..4961    +  promoter       AmpR promoter: bla
   4962..5822    +  CDS            AmpR: β-lactamase; bla; confers resistance to ampicillin, carbenicillin, and related antibiotics
   5993..6581    +  rep_origin     ori: high-copy-number ColE1/pMB1/pBR322/pUC origin of replication
>Addgene plasmid #60338 | UASGAL-Pgal | depositor full sequence | sequence record 96619 | UASGAL-Pgal sequence 6599 bps
TTTTTACGGTTCCTGGCCTTTTGCTGGCCTTTTGCTCACATGTTCTTTCCTGCGTTATCCCCTGATTCTG
TGGATAACCGTATTACCGCCTTTGAGTGAGCTGATACCGCTCGCCGCAGCCGAACGACCGAGCGCAGCGA
GTCAGTGAGCGAGGAAGCGGAAGAGCGCCCAATACGCAAACCGCCTCTCCCCGCGCGTTGGCCGATTCAT
TAATGCAGCTGGCACGACAGGTTTCCCGACTGGAAAGCGGGCAGTGAGCGCAACGCAATTAATGTGAGTT
ACCTCACTCATTAGGCACCCCAGGCTTTACACTTTATGCTTCCGGCTCCTATGTTGTGTGGAATTGTGAG
CGGATAACAATTTCACACAGGAAACAGCTATGACCATGATTACGCCAAGCGCGCAATTAACCCTCACTAA
AGGGAACAAAAGCTGGAGCTCCGGGATCCTTGGCGCGCCCCTTAATTAACGGAAGCTTTAGTACGGATTA
GAAGCCGCCGAGCGGGCGACAGCCCTCCGACGGAAGACTCTCCTCCGTGCGTCCTCGTCTTCACCGGTCG
CGTTCCTGAAACGCAGATGTGCCTCGCGCCGCACTGCTCCGAACAATAAAGATTCTACAATACTAGCTTT
TATGGTTATGAAGAGGAAAAATTGGCAGTAACCTGGCCCCACAAACCTTCAAATTAACGAATCAAATTAA
CAACCATAGGATGATAATGCGATTAGTTTTTTAGCCTTATTTCTGGGGTAATTAATCAGCGAAGCGATGA
TTTTTGATCTATTAACAGGTTTAAACTAGTACGGATTAGAAGCCGCCGAGCGGGCGACAGCCCTCCGACG
GAAGACTCTCCTCCGTGCGTCCTCGTCTTCACCGGTCGCGTTCCTGAAACGCAGATGTGCCTCGCGCCGC
ACTGCTCCGAACAATAAAGATTCTACAATACTAGCTTTTATGGTTATGAAGAGGAAAAATTGGCAGTAAC
CTGGCCCCACAAACCTTCAAATTAACGAATCAAATTAACAACCATAGGATGATAATGCGATTAGTTTTTT
AGCCTTATTTCTGGGGTAATTAATCAGCGAAGCGATGATTTTTGATCTATTAACAGATATATAAATGGAA
AAGCTGCATAACCACTTTAACTAATACTTTCAACATTTTCAGTTTGTATTACTTCTTATTCAAATGTCAT
AAAAGTATCAACAAAAAATTGTTAATATACCTCTATACTTTAACGTCAAGGAGAAAAAACCCCGGATTCT
AGAAAAATGTCTAAAGGTGAAGAATTATTCACTGGTGTTGTCCCAATTTTGGTTGAATTAGATGGTGATG
TTAATGGTCACAAATTTTCTGTCTCCGGTGAAGGTGAAGGTGATGCTACTTACGGTAAATTGACCTTAAA
ATTTATTTGTACTACTGGTAAATTGCCAGTTCCATGGCCAACCTTAGTCACTACTTTAGGTTATGGTTTG
ATGTGTTTTGCTAGATACCCAGATCATATGAAACAACATGACTTTTTCAAGTCTGCCATGCCAGAAGGTT
ATGTTCAAGAAAGAACTATTTTTTTCAAAGATGACGGTAACTACAAGACCAGAGCTGAAGTCAAGTTTGA
AGGTGATACCTTAGTTAATAGAATCGAATTAAAAGGTATTGATTTTAAAGAAGATGGTAACATTTTAGGT
CACAAATTGGAATACAACTATAACTCTCACAATGTTTACATCATGGCTGACAAACAAAAGAATGGTATCA
AAGTTAACTTCAAAATTAGACACAACATTGAAGATGGTTCTGTTCAATTAGCTGACCATTATCAACAAAA
TACTCCAATTGGTGATGGTCCAGTCTTGTTACCAGACAACCATTACTTATCCTATCAATCTGCCTTATCC
AAAGATCCAAACGAAAAGAGAGACCACATGGTCTTGTTAGAATTTGTTACTGCTGCTGGTATTACCCATG
GTATGGATGAATTGTACAAATAAATCGATACCGTCGACCTCGAGTCATGTAATTAGTTATGTCACGCTTA
CATTCACGCCCTCCCCCCACATCCGCTCTAACCGAAAAGGAAGGAGTTAGACAACCTGAAGTCTAGGTCC
CTATTTATTTTTTTATAGTTATGTTAGTATTAAGAACGTTATTTATATTTCAAATTTTTCTTTTTTTTCT
GTACAGACGCGTGTACGCATGTAACATTATACTGAAAACCTTGCTTGAGAAGGTTTTGGGACGCTCGGGT
ACCCAATTCGCCCTATAGTGAGTCGTATTACGCGCGCTCACTGGCCGTCGTTTTACAACGTCGTGACTGG
GAAAACCCTGGCGTTACCCAACTTAATCGCCTTGCAGCACATCCCCCTTTCGCCAGCTGGCGTAATAGCG
AAGAGGCCCGCACCGATCGCCCTTCCCAACAGTTGCGCAGCCTGAATGGCGAATGGCGCG
[124 nt withheld, positions 2441-2564]
C
[91 nt withheld, positions 2566-2656]
A
[49 nt withheld, positions 2658-2706]
CCTTTGACGTTGGAGTCCACGTTCTTT
[37 nt withheld, positions 2734-2770]
ACCCTATCTCGGTCTATTCTTTTGATTTATAAGGGATTTTGCCGATTTCGGCCTATTGGTTAAAAAATGA
GCTGATTTAACAAAAATTTAACGCGAATTTTAACAAAATATTAACGTTTACAATTTCCTGATGCGGTATT
TTCTCCTTACGCATCTGTGCGGTATTTCACACCGCATAGGGTAATAACTGATATAATTAAATTGAAGCTC
TAATTTGTGAGTTTAGTATACATGCATTTACTTATAATACAGTTTTTTAGTTTTGCTGGCCGCATCTTCT
CAAATATGCTTCCCAGCCTGCTTTTCTGTAACGTTCACCCTCTACCTTAGCATCCCTTCCCTTTGCAAAT
AGTCCTCTTCCAACAATAATAATGTCAGATCCTGTAGAGACCACATCATCCACGGTTCTATACTGTTGAC
CCAATGCGTCTCCCTTGTCATCTAAACCCACACCGGGTGTCATAATCAACCAATCGTAACCTTCATCTCT
TCCACCCATGTCTCTTTGAGCAATAAAGCCGATAACAAAATCTTTGTCGCTCTTCGCAATGTCAACAGTA
CCCTTAGTATATTCTCCAGTAGATAGGGAGCCCTTGCATGACAATTCTGCTAACATCAAAAGGCCTCTAG
GTTCCTTTGTTACTTCTTCTGCCGCCTGCTTCAAACCGCTAACAATACCTGGGCCCACCACACCGTGTGC
ATTCGTAATGTCTGCCCATTCTGCTATTCTGTATACACCCGCAGAGTACTGCAATTTGACTGTATTACCA
ATGTCAGCAAATTTTCTGTCTTCGAAGAGTAAAAAATTGTACTTGGCGGATAATGCCTTTAGCGGCTTAA
CTGTGCCCTCCATGGAAAAATCAGTCAAGATATCCACATGTGTTTTTAGTAAACAAATTTTGGGACCTAA
TGCTTCAACTAACTCCAGTAATTCCTTGGTGGTACGAACATCCAATGAAGCACACAAGTTTGTTTGCTTT
TCGTGCATGATATTAAATAGCTTGGCAGCAACAGGACTAGGATGAGTAGCAGCACGTTCCTTATATGTAG
CTTTCGACATGATTTATCTTCGTTTCCTGCAGGTTTTTGTTCTGTGCAGTTGGGTTAAGAATACTGGGCA
ATTTCATGTTTCTTCAACACTACATATGCGTATATATACCAATCTAAGTCTGTGCTCCTTCCTTCGTTCT
TCCTTCTGTTCGGAGATTACCGAATCAAAAAAATTTCAAAGAAACCGAAATCAAAAAAAAGAATAAAAAA
AAAATGATGAATTGAATTGAAAAGCTGTGGTATGGTGCACTCTCAGTACAATCTGCTCTGATGCCGCATA
GTTAAGCCAGCCCCGACACCCGCCAACACCCGCTGACGCGCCCTGACGGGCTTGTCTGCTCCCGGCATCC
GCTTACAGACAAGCTGTGACCGTCTCCGGGAGCTGCATGTGTCAGAGGTTTTCACCGTCATCACCGAAAC
GCGCGAAGACGAAAGGGCCTCGTGATACGCCTATTTTTATAGGTTAATGTCATGATAATAATGGTTTCTT
AGGACGGATCGCTTGCCTGTAACTTACACGCGCCTCGTATCTTTTAATGATGGAATAATTTGGGAATTTA
CTCTGTGTTTATTTATTTTTATGTTTTGTATTTGGATTTTAGAAAGTAAATAAAGAAGGTAGAAGAGTTA
CGGAATGAAGAAAAAAAAATAAACAAAGGTTTAAAAAATTTCAACAAAAAGCGTACTTTACATATATATT
TATTAGACAAGAAAAGCAGATTAAATAGATATACATTCGATTAACGATAAGTAAAATGTAAAATCACAGG
ATTTTCGTGTGTGGTCTTCTACACAGACAAGATGAAACAATTCGGCATTAATACCTGAGAGCAGGAAGAG
CAAGATAAAAGGTAGTATTTGTTGGCGATCCCCCTAGAGTCTTTTACATCTTCGGAAAACAAAAACTATT
TTTTCTTTAATTTCTTTTTTTACTTTCTATTTTTAATTTATATATTTATATTAAAAAATTTAAATTATAA
TTATTTTTATAGCACGTGATGAAAAGGACCCAGGTGGCACTTTTCGGGGAAATGTGCGCGGAACCCCTAT
TTGTTTATTTTTCTAAATACATTCAAATATGTATCCGCTCATGAGACAATAACCCTGATAAATGCTTCAA
TAATATTGAAAAAGGAAGAGTATGAGTATTCAACATTTCCGTGTCGCCCTTATTCCCTTTTTTGCGGCAT
TTTGCCTTCCTGTTTTTGCTCACCCAGAAACGCTGGTGAAAGTAAAAGATGCTGAAGATCAGTTGGGTGC
ACGAGTGGGTTACATCGAACTGGATCTCAACAGCGGTAAGATCCTTGAGAGTTTTCGCCCCGAAGAACGT
TTTCCAATGATGAGCACTTTTAAAGTTCTGCTATGTGGCGCGGTATTATCCCGTATTGACGCCGGGCAAG
AGCAACTCGGTCGCCGCATACACTATTCTCAGAATGACTTGGTTGAGTACTCACCAGTCACAGAAAAGCA
TCTTACGGATGGCATGACAGTAAGAGAATTATGCAGTGCTGCCATAACCATGAGTGATAACACTGCGGCC
AACTTACTTCTGACAACGATCGGAGGACCGAAGGAGCTAACCGCTTTTTTGCACAACATGGGGGATCATG
TAACTCGCCTTGATCGTTGGGAACCGGAGCTGAATGAAGCCATACCAAACGACGAGCGTGACACCACGAT
GCCTGTAGCAATGGCAACAACGTTGCGCAAACTATTAACTGGCGAACTACTTACTCTAGCTTCCCGGCAA
CAATTAATAGACTGGATGGAGGCGGATAAAGTTGCAGGACCACTTCTGCGCTCGGCCCTTCCGGCTGGCT
GGTTTATTGCTGATAAATCTGGAGCCGGTGAGCGTGGGTCTCGCGGTATCATTGCAGCACTGGGGCCAGA
TGGTAAGCCCTCCCGTATCGTAGTTATCTACACGACGGGGAGTCAGGCAACTATGGATGAACGAAATAGA
CAGATCGCTGAGATAGGTGCCTCACTGATTAAGCATTGGTAACTGTCAGACCAAGTTTACTCATATATAC
TTTAGATTGATTTAAAACTTCATTTTTAATTTAAAAGGATCTAGGTGAAGATCCTTTTTGATAATCTCAT
GACCAAAATCCCTTAACGTGAGTTTTCGTTCCACTGAGCGTCAGACCCCGTAGAAAAGATCAAAGGATCT
TCTTGAGATCCTTTTTTTCTGCGCGTAATCTGCTGCTTGCAAACAAAAAAACCACCGCTACCAGCGGTGG
TTTGTTTGCCGGATCAAGAGCTACCAACTCTTTTTCCGAAGGTAACTGGCTTCAGCAGAGCGCAGATACC
AAATACTGTCCTTCTAGTGTAGCCGTAGTTAGGCCACCACTTCAAGAACTCTGTAGCACCGCCTACATAC
CTCGCTCTGCTAATCCTGTTACCAGTGGCTGCTGCCAGTGGCGATAAGTCGTGTCTTACCGGGTTGGACT
CAAGACGATAGTTACCGGATAAGGCGCAGCGGTCGGGCTGAACGGGGGGTTCGTGCACACAGCCCAGCTT
GGAGCGAACGACCTACACCGAACTGAGATACCTACAGCGTGAGCTATGAGAAAGCGCCACGCTTCCCGAA
GGGAGAAAGGCGGACAGGTATCCGGTAAGCGGCAGGGTCGGAACAGGAGAGCGCACGAGGGAGCTTCCAG
GGGGAAACGCCTGGTATCTTTATAGTCCTGTCGGGTTTCGCCACCTCTGACTTGAGCGTCGATTTTTGTG
ATGCTCGTCAGGGGGGCGGAGCCTATGGAAAAACGCCAGCAACGCGGCC
