>Addgene plasmid #60338 | UASGAL-Pgal | addgene partial sequence | sequence record 99505 | M13-Rev 5'-CAGGAAACAGCTATGACC-3'
AAAGCTGGAGCTCCGGGATCCTTGGCGCGCCCCTTAATTAACGGAAGCTTTAGTACGGATTAGAAGCCGC
CGAGCGGGCGACAGCCCTCCGACGGAAGACTCTCCTCCGTGCGTCCTCGTCTTCACCGGTCGCGTTCCTG
AAACGCAGATGTGCCTCGCGCCGCACTGCTCCGAACAATAAAGATTCTACAATACTAGCTTTTATGGTTA
TGAAGAGGAAAAATTGGCAGTAACCTGGCCCCACAAACCTTCAAATTAACGAATCAAATTAACAACCATA
GGATGATAATGCGATTAGTTTTTTAGCCTTATTTCTGGGGTAATTAATCAGCGAAGCGATGATTTTTGAT
CTATTAACAGGTTTAAACTAGTACGGATTAGAAGCCGCCGAGCGGGCGACAGCCCTCCGACGGAAGACTC
TCCTCCGTGCGTCCTCGTCTTCACCGGTCGCGTTCCTGAAACGCAGATGTGCCTCGCGCCGCACTGCTCC
GAACAATAAAGATTCTACAATACTAGCTTTTATGGTTATGAAGAGGAAAAATTGGCAGTAACCTGGCCCC
ACAAACCTTCAAATTAACGAATCAAATTAACAACCATAGGATGATAATGCGATTAGTTTTTTAGCCTTAT
TTCTGGGGTAATTAATCAGCGAAGCGATGATTTTTGATCTATTAACAGATATATAAATGGAAAAGCTGCA
TAACCACTTTAACTAATACTTTCAACATTTTCAGTTTGTATTAC
