>Addgene plasmid #60338 | UASGAL-Pgal | addgene partial sequence | sequence record 99527 | yGFP-R 5'-GCATCACCTTCACCTTCACC-3'
CCAAAATTGGGACAACACCAGTGAATAATTCTTCACCTTTAGACATTTTTCTAGAATCCGGGGTTTTTTC
TCCTTGACGTTAAAGTATAGAGGTATATTAACAATTTTTTGTTGATACTTTTATGACATTTGAATAAGAA
GTAATACAAACTGAAAATGTTGAAAGTATTAGTTAAAGTGGTTATGCAGCTTTTCCATTTATATATCTGT
TAATAGATCAAAAATCATCGCTTCGCTGATTAATTACCCCAGAAATAAGGCTAAAAAACTAATCGCATTA
TCATCCTATGGTTGTTAATTTGATTCGTTAATTTGAAGGTTTGTGGGGCCAGGTTACTGCCAATTTTTCC
TCTTCATAACCATAAAAGCTAGTATTGTAGAATCTTTATTGTTCGGAGCAGTGCGGCGCGAGGCACATCT
GCGTTTCAGGAACGCGACCGGTGAAGACGAGGACGCACGGAGGAGAGTCTTCCGTCGGAGGGCTGTCGCC
CGCTCGGCGGCTTCTAATCCGTACTAGTTTAAACCTGTTAATAGATCAAAAATCATCGCTTCGCTGATTA
ATTACCCCAGAAATAAGGCTAAAAAACTAATCGCATTATCATCCTATGGTTGTTAATTTGATTCGTTAAT
TTGAAGGTTTGTGGGGCCAGGTTACTGCCAATTTTTCCTCTTCATAACCATAAAAGCTAGTATTGTAGAA
TCTTTATTGTTCGGAGCAGTGCGGCGCGAGGCA
